>Addgene plasmid #184266 | pcDNA FZD6_4CRDlinker | addgene full sequence | sequence record 360389 | Addgene NGS Result
AATTTAACGCGAATTAATTCTGTGGAATGTGTGTCAGTTAGGGTGTGGAAAGTCCCCAGGCTCCCCAGCA
GGCAGAAGTATGCAAAGCATGCATCTCAATTAGTCAGCAACCAGGTGTGGAAAGTCCCCAGGCTCCCCAG
CAGGCAGAAGTATGCAAAGCATGCATCTCAATTAGTCAGCAACCATAGTCCCGCCCCTAACTCCGCCCAT
CCCGCCCCTAACTCCGCCCAGTTCCGCCCATTCTCCGCCCCATGGCTGACTAATTTTTTTTATTTATGCA
GAGGCCGAGGCCGCCTCTGCCTCTGAGCTATTCCAGAAGTAGTGAGGAGGCTTTTTTGGAGGCCTAGGCT
TTTGCAAAAAGCTCCCGGGAGCTTGTATATCCATTTTCGGATCTGATCAAGAGACAGGATGAGGATCGTT
TCGCATGATTGAACAAGATGGATTGCACGCAGGTTCTCCGGCCGCTTGGGTGGAGAGGCTATTCGGCTAT
GACTGGGCACAACAGACAATCGGCTGCTCTGATGCCGCCGTGTTCCGGCTGTCAGCGCAGGGGCGCCCGG
TTCTTTTTGTCAAGACCGACCTGTCCGGTGCCCTGAATGAACTGCAGGACGAGGCAGCGCGGCTATCGTG
GCTGGCCACGACGGGCGTTCCTTGCGCAGCTGTGCTCGACGTTGTCACTGAAGCGGGAAGGGACTGGCTG
CTATTGGGCGAAGTGCCGGGGCAGGATCTCCTGTCATCTCACCTTGCTCCTGCCGAGAAAGTATCCATCA
TGGCTGATGCAATGCGGCGGCTGCATACGCTTGATCCGGCTACCTGCCCATTCGACCACCAAGCGAAACA
TCGCATCGAGCGAGCACGTACTCGGATGGAAGCCGGTCTTGTCGATCAGGATGATCTGGACGAAGAGCAT
CAGGGGCTCGCGCCAGCCGAACTGTTCGCCAGGCTCAAGGCGCGCATGCCCGACGGCGAGGATCTCGTCG
TGACCCATGGCGATGCCTGCTTGCCGAATATCATGGTGGAAAATGGCCGCTTTTCTGGATTCATCGACTG
TGGCCGGCTGGGTGTGGCGGACCGCTATCAGGACATAGCGTTGGCTACCCGTGATATTGCTGAAGAGCTT
GGCGGCGAATGGGCTGACCGCTTCCTCGTGCTTTACGGTATCGCCGCTCCCGATTCGCAGCGCATCGCCT
TCTATCGCCTTCTTGACGAGTTCTTCTGAGCGGGACTCTGGGGTTCGCGAAATGACCGACCAAGCGACGC
CCAACCTGCCATCACGAGATTTCGATTCCACCGCCGCCTTCTATGAAAGGTTGGGCTTCGGAATCGTTTT
CCGGGACGCCGGCTGGATGATCCTCCAGCGCGGGGATCTCATGCTGGAGTTCTTCGCCCACCCCAACTTG
TTTATTGCAGCTTATAATGGTTACAAATAAAGCAATAGCATCACAAATTTCACAAATAAAGCATTTTTTT
CACTGCATTCTAGTTGTGGTTTGTCCAAACTCATCAATGTATCTTATCATGTCTGTATACCGTCGACCTC
TAGCTAGAGCTTGGCGTAATCATGGTCATAGCTGTTTCCTGTGTGAAATTGTTATCCGCTCACAATTCCA
CACAACATACGAGCCGGAAGCATAAAGTGTAAAGCCTGGGGTGCCTAATGAGTGAGCTAACTCACATTAA
TTGCGTTGCGCTCACTGCCCGCTTTCCAGTCGGGAAACCTGTCGTGCCAGCTGCATTAATGAATCGGCCA
ACGCGCGGGGAGAGGCGGTTTGCGTATTGGGCGCTCTTCCGCTTCCTCGCTCACTGACTCGCTGCGCTCG
GTCGTTCGGCTGCGGCGAGCGGTATCAGCTCACTCAAAGGCGGTAATACGGTTATCCACAGAATCAGGGG
ATAACGCAGGAAAGAACATGTGAGCAAAAGGCCAGCAAAAGGCCAGGAACCGTAAAAAGGCCGCGTTGCT
GGCGTTTTTCCATAGGCTCCGCCCCCCTGACGAGCATCACAAAAATCGACGCTCAAGTCAGAGGTGGCGA
AACCCGACAGGACTATAAAGATACCAGGCGTTTCCCCCTGGAAGCTCCCTCGTGCGCTCTCCTGTTCCGA
CCCTGCCGCTTACCGGATACCTGTCCGCCTTTCTCCCTTCGGGAAGCGTGGCGCTTTCTCATAGCTCACG
CTGTAGGTATCTCAGTTCGGTGTAGGTCGTTCGCTCCAAGCTGGGCTGTGTGCACGAACCCCCCGTTCAG
CCCGACCGCTGCGCCTTATCCGGTAACTATCGTCTTGAGTCCAACCCGGTAAGACACGACTTATCGCCAC
TGGCAGCAGCCACTGGTAACAGGATTAGCAGAGCGAGGTATGTAGGCGGTGCTACAGAGTTCTTGAAGTG
GTGGCCTAACTACGGCTACACTAGAAGAACAGTATTTGGTATCTGCGCTCTGCTGAAGCCAGTTACCTTC
GGAAAAAGAGTTGGTAGCTCTTGATCCGGCAAACAAACCACCGCTGGTAGCGGTGGTTTTTTTGTTTGCA
AGCAGCAGATTACGCGCAGAAAAAAAGGATCTCAAGAAGATCCTTTGATCTTTTCTACGGGGTCTGACGC
TCAGTGGAACGAAAACTCACGTTAAGGGATTTTGGTCATGAGATTATCAAAAAGGATCTTCACCTAGATC
CTTTTAAATTAAAAATGAAGTTTTAAATCAATCTAAAGTATATATGAGTAAACTTGGTCTGACAGTTACC
AATGCTTAATCAGTGAGGCACCTATCTCAGCGATCTGTCTATTTCGTTCATCCATAGTTGCCTGACTCCC
CGTCGTGTAGATAACTACGATACGGGAGGGCTTACCATCTGGCCCCAGTGCTGCAATGATACCGCGAGAC
CCACGCTCACCGGCTCCAGATTTATCAGCAATAAACCAGCCAGCCGGAAGGGCCGAGCGCAGAAGTGGTC
CTGCAACTTTATCCGCCTCCATCCAGTCTATTAATTGTTGCCGGGAAGCTAGAGTAAGTAGTTCGCCAGT
TAATAGTTTGCGCAACGTTGTTGCCATTGCTACAGGCATCGTGGTGTCACGCTCGTCGTTTGGTATGGCT
TCATTCAGCTCCGGTTCCCAACGATCAAGGCGAGTTACATGATCCCCCATGTTGTGCAAAAAAGCGGTTA
GCTCCTTCGGTCCTCCGATCGTTGTCAGAAGTAAGTTGGCCGCAGTGTTATCACTCATGGTTATGGCAGC
ACTGCATAATTCTCTTACTGTCATGCCATCCGTAAGATGCTTTTCTGTGACTGGTGAGTACTCAACCAAG
TCATTCTGAGAATAGTGTATGCGGCGACCGAGTTGCTCTTGCCCGGCGTCAATACGGGATAATACCGCGC
CACATAGCAGAACTTTAAAAGTGCTCATCATTGGAAAACGTTCTTCGGGGCGAAAACTCTCAAGGATCTT
ACCGCTGTTGAGATCCAGTTCGATGTAACCCACTCGTGCACCCAACTGATCTTCAGCATCTTTTACTTTC
ACCAGCGTTTCTGGGTGAGCAAAAACAGGAAGGCAAAATGCCGCAAAAAAGGGAATAAGGGCGACACGGA
AATGTTGAATACTCATACTCTTCCTTTTTCAATATTATTGAAGCATTTATCAGGGTTATTGTCTCATGAG
CGGATACATATTTGAATGTATTTAGAAAAATAAACAAATAGGGGTTCCGCGCACATTTCCCCGAAAAGTG
CCACCTGACGTCGACGGATCGGGAGATCTCCCGATCCCCTATGGTGCACTCTCAGTACAATCTGCTCTGA
TGCCGCATAGTTAAGCCAGTATCTGCTCCCTGCTTGTGTGTTGGAGGTCGCTGAGTAGTGCGCGAGCAAA
ATTTAAGCTACAACAAGGCAAGGCTTGACCGACAATTGCATGAAGAATCTGCTTAGGGTTAGGCGTTTTG
CGCTGCTTCGCGATGTACGGGCCAGATATACGCGTTGACATTGATTATTGACTAGTTATTAATAGTAATC
AATTACGGGGTCATTAGTTCATAGCCCATATATGGAGTTCCGCGTTACATAACTTACGGTAAATGGCCCG
CCTGGCTGACCGCCCAACGACCCCCGCCCATTGACGTCAATAATGACGTATGTTCCCATAGTAACGCCAA
TAGGGACTTTCCATTGACGTCAATGGGTGGAGTATTTACGGTAAACTGCCCACTTGGCAGTACATCAAGT
GTATCATATGCCAAGTACGCCCCCTATTGACGTCAATGACGGTAAATGGCCCGCCTGGCATTATGCCCAG
TACATGACCTTATGGGACTTTCCTACTTGGCAGTACATCTACGTATTAGTCATCGCTATTACCATGGTGA
TGCGGTTTTGGCAGTACATCAATGGGCGTGGATAGCGGTTTGACTCACGGGGATTTCCAAGTCTCCACCC
CATTGACGTCAATGGGAGTTTGTTTTGGCACCAAAATCAACGGGACTTTCCAAAATGTCGTAACAACTCC
GCCCCATTGACGCAAATGGGCGGTAGGCGTGTACGGTGGGAGGTCTATATAAGCAGAGCTCTCTGGCTAA
CTAGAGAACCCACTGCTTACTGGCTTATCGAAATTAATACGACTCACTATAGGGAGACCCAAGCTGGCTA
GTTAAGCTTGGTACCATGTCTGCACTTCTGATCCTAGCTCTTGTTGGAGCTGCAGTTGCTGACTACAAAG
ACGATGACGACAAGCTTGCGGCCGCAGAGGAGCGGCGCTGCGACCCCATCCGCATCGCCATGTGCCAGAA
CCTCGGCTACAACGTGACCAAGATGCCCAACTTAGTGGGACACGAGCTGCAGACAGACGCCGAGCTGCAG
CTGACAACTTTCACGCCGCTCATCCAGTACGGCTGCTCCAGCCAGCTGCAGTTCTTCCTTTGTTCGGTTT
ATGTGCCAATGTGCACAGAGAAGATCAACATCCCCATCGGCCCGTGCGGTGGCATGTGCCTTTCAGTCAA
GAGACGCTGTGAACCAGTCCTGAGAGAATTTGGGTTTGCCTGGCCCGACACCCTGAACTGCAGCAAGTTC
CCGCCCCAGAACGACCACAACCACATGTGCATGGAAGGACCAGGTGATGAAGAGGTTCCCTTGCCCCACA
AGACTCCCATCCAGCCCGGGGAAGAGTGCCACTCCGTGGGAAGCAATTCTGATCAGTACATCTGGGTGAA
GAGGAGCCTGAACTGTGTTCTCAAGTGCCCCAACATGTATTTTAAAAGTGATGAGCTAGAGTTTGCAAAA
AGTTTTATTGGAACAGTTTCAATATTTTGTCTTTGTGCAACTCTGTTCACATTCCTTACTTTTTTAATTG
ATGTTAGAAGATTCAGATACCCAGAGAGACCAATTATATATTACTCTGTCTGTTACAGCATTGTATCTCT
TATGTACTTCATTGGATTTTTGCTGGGCGATAGCACAGCCTGCAATAAGGCAGATGAGAAGCTAGAACTT
GGTGACACTGTTGTCCTAGGCTCTCAAAATAAGGCTTGCACCGTTTTGTTCATGCTTTTGTATTTTTTCA
CAATGGCTGGCACTGTGTGGTGGGTGATTCTTACCATTACTTGGTTCTTAGCTGCAGGAAGAAAATGGAG
TTGTGAAGCCATCGAGCAAAAAGCAGTGTGGTTTCATGCTGTTGCATGGGGAACACCAGGTTTCCTGACT
GTTATGCTTCTTGCTCTGAACAAAGTTGAAGGAGACAACATTAGTGGAGTTTGCTTTGTTGGCCTTTATG
ACCTGGATGCTTCTCGCTACTTTGTACTCTTGCCACTGTGCCTTTGTGTGTTTGTTGGGCTCTCTCTTCT
TTTAGCTGGCATTATTTCCTTAAATCATGTTCGACAAGTCATACAACATGATGGCCGGAACCAAGAAAAA
CTAAAGAAATTTATGATTCGAATTGGAGTCTTCAGCGGCTTGTATCTTGTGCCATTAGTGACACTTCTCG
GATGTTACGTCTATGAGCAAGTGAACAGGATTACCTGGGAGATAACTTGGGTCTCTGATCATTGTCGTCA
GTACCATATCCCATGTCCTTATCAGGCAAAAGCAAAAGCTCGACCAGAATTGGCTTTATTTATGATAAAA
TACCTGATGACATTAATTGTTGGCATCTCTGCTGTCTTCTGGGTTGGAAGCAAAAAGACATGCACAGAAT
GGGCTGGGTTTTTTAAACGAAATCGCAAGAGAGATCCAATCAGTGAAAGTCGAAGAGTACTACAGGAATC
ATGTGAGTTTTTCTTAAAGCACAATTCTAAAGTTAAACACAAAAAGAAGCACTATAAACCAAGTTCACAC
AAGCTGAAGGTCATTTCCAAATCCATGGGAACCAGCACAGGAGCTACAGCAAATCATGGCACTTCTGCAG
TAGCAATTACTAGCCATGATTACCTAGGACAAGAAACTTTGACAGAAATCCAAACCTCACCAGAAACATC
AATGAGAGAGGTGAAAGCGGACGGAGCTAGCACCCCCAGGTTAAGAGAACAGGACTGTGGTGAACCTGCC
TCGCCAGCAGCATCCATCTCCAGACTTTCTGGGGAACAGGTCGACGGGAAGGGCCAGGCAGGCAGTGTAT
CTGAAAGTGCGCGGAGTGAAGGAAGGATTAGTCCAAAGAGTGATATTACTGACACTGGCCTGGCACAGAG
CAACAATTTGCAGGTCCCCAGTTCTTCAGAACCAAGCAGCCTCAAAGGTTCCACATCTCTGCTTGTTCAC
CCAGTTTCAGGAGTGAGAAAAGAGCAGGGAGGTGGTTGTCATTCAGATACTTGAGAATTCTGGGAAGGTA
AAGAGAGAGAAGAGGGGGAATGGTTGGGTGAAGCCAGGAAAAGGCAACGAGACTGTGGTATAGCTCGAGC
ATCATCACCATCACCATTGAGTTTAAACCCGCTGATCAGCCTCGACTGTGCCTTCTAGTTGCCAGCCATC
TGTTGTTTGCCCCTCCCCCGTGCCTTCCTTGACCCTGGAAGGTGCCACTCCCACTGTCCTTTCCTAATAA
AATGAGGAAATTGCATCGCATTGTCTGAGTAGGTGTCATTCTATTCTGGGGGGTGGGGTGGGGCAGGACA
GCAAGGGGGAGGATTGGGAAGACAATAGCAGGCATGCTGGGGATGCGGTGGGCTCTATGGCTTCTGAGGC
GGAAAGAACCAGCTGGGGCTCTAGGGGGTATCCCC
[124 nt withheld, positions 7176-7299]
C
[91 nt withheld, positions 7301-7391]
A
[49 nt withheld, positions 7393-7441]
CCTTTGACGTTGGAGTCCACGTTCTTT
[37 nt withheld, positions 7469-7505]
ACCCTATCTCGGTCTATTCTTTTGATTTATAAGGGATTTTGCCGATTTCGGCCTATTGGTTAAAAAATGA
GCTGATTTAACAAA
Features (pLannotate 1.2.2; 22 found; start..end, strand, type, name):
     29..358     +  promoter       SV40 promoter: SV40 enhancer and early promoter
    425..1216    +  CDS            neo: KKA2_KLEPN - Also known as kan, nptII. Experimental evidence at protein level: Swiss-Prot protein existence level 1. Resistance to kanamycin, neomycin, paromomycin, ribostamycin, butirosin and gentamicin B. From Klebsiella pneumoniae.
   1242..1400    +  CDS            ble (fragment): BLE_KLEPN - Experimental evidence at protein level: Swiss-Prot protein existence level 1. Binding protein with a strong affinity to the bleomycin family of antibiotics. Binds to CL990; an antimitotic-antibiotic compound. From Klebsiella pneumoniae.
   1395..1516    +  polyA_signal   SV40 poly(A) signal: SV40 polyadenylation signal
   1589..1605    -  protein_bind   lac operator: The lac repressor binds to the lac operator to inhibit transcription in E. coli. This inhibition can be relieved by adding lactose or isopropyl-β-D-thiogalactopyranoside (IPTG). lac repressor encoded by lacI
   1613..1643    -  promoter       lac promoter: promoter for the E. coli lac operon
   1658..1679    -  protein_bind   CAP binding site: CAP binding activates transcription in the presence of cAMP. E. coli catabolite activator protein
   1692..1784    -  CDS            lacI (fragment): lac repressor; lacI; The lac repressor binds to the lac operator to inhibit transcription in E. coli. This inhibition can be relieved by adding lactose or isopropyl-β-D-thiogalactopyranoside (IPTG).
   1967..2555    -  rep_origin     ori: high-copy-number ColE1/pMB1/pBR322/pUC origin of replication
   2726..3586    -  CDS            AmpR: β-lactamase; bla; confers resistance to ampicillin, carbenicillin, and related antibiotics
   3587..3691    -  promoter       AmpR promoter: bla
   3750..3802    -  misc_feature   bom (fragment): basis of mobility region from pBR322
   3957..4336    +  enhancer       CMV enhancer: human cytomegalovirus immediate early enhancer
   4337..4540    +  promoter       CMV promoter: human cytomegalovirus (CMV) immediate early promoter
   4536..4569    +  LTR            5' LTR (truncated) (fragment): truncated 5' long terminal repeat (LTR) from HIV-1
   4585..4603    +  promoter       T7 promoter: promoter for bacteriophage T7 RNA polymerase
   4636..4680    +  CDS            preprotrypsin leader: leader sequence from mouse preprotrypsin
   4729..6771    +  CDS            FZD6: FZD6_HUMAN - Experimental evidence at protein level: Swiss-Prot protein existence level 1. Receptor for Wnt proteins. Most of frizzled receptors are coupled to the beta-catenin canonical signaling pathway, which leads to the activation of disheveled proteins, inhibition of GSK-3 kinase, nuclear accumulation of beta-catenin and activation of Wnt target genes. A second signaling pathway involving PKC and calcium fluxes has been seen for some family members, but it is not yet clear if it represents a distinct pathway or if it can be integrated in the canonical pathway, as PKC seems to be required
   6770..6850    +  CDS            Fzd4 (fragment): FZD4_MOUSE - Experimental evidence at protein level: Swiss-Prot protein existence level 1. Receptor for Wnt proteins (PubMed:10097073). Most frizzled receptors are coupled to the beta-catenin (CTNNB1) canonical signaling pathway, which leads to the activation of disheveled proteins, inhibition of GSK-3 kinase, nuclear accumulation of beta-catenin (CTNNB1) and activation of Wnt target genes (PubMed:19837033). Plays a critical role in retinal vascularization by acting as a receptor for Wnt proteins and norrin (NDP) (PubMed:19837033). In retina, it can be activated by Wnt protein-binding and also
   6906..7130    +  polyA_signal   bGH poly(A) signal: bovine growth hormone polyadenylation signal
   7134..7155    +  promoter       SV40 promoter (fragment): SV40 enhancer and early promoter
   7176..15      +  rep_origin     f1 ori (across the origin) (sequence partly withheld): f1 bacteriophage origin of replication; arrow indicates direction of (+) strand synthesis
