[The description below was written by a language model from this plasmid's Addgene catalogue record and pLannotate feature annotations shown in this document.]
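Description:
pcDNA FZD6_4CRDlinker is a mammalian expression plasmid built on a pcDNA3.1 myc-His backbone and encoding a chimeric human Frizzled receptor. In the insert, residues 19–184 of FZD6 are replaced with residues 41–203 of FZD4, so that the extracellular cysteine-rich domain (CRD) and the adjoining linker come from FZD4 while the rest of the receptor is FZD6. The record lists an N-terminal FLAG tag. The feature table also shows a preprotrypsin leader just upstream of the receptor coding region, which would act as a heterologous signal peptide directing the tagged protein into the secretory pathway. The FLAG tag itself is not annotated. The automated annotation labels most of the open reading frame as FZD6 and places a short Fzd4-like fragment at its 3′ end. It does not resolve the swapped FZD4 segment near the N-terminus, so the chimera boundaries should be taken from the catalogue description rather than the feature calls.

Expression is driven by the CMV immediate-early enhancer and promoter and terminated by the bGH polyadenylation signal. A T7 promoter lies between the CMV promoter and the insert. A separate SV40 early promoter drives a neomycin resistance gene followed by an SV40 poly(A) signal, which allows selection of stably transfected mammalian cells. In E. coli the plasmid is maintained through a high-copy ColE1/pUC-type origin with ampicillin resistance, and an f1 origin is also present. The short HIV-1 LTR, ble, lacI and bom fragments in the table are probably partial matches or backbone remnants rather than functional elements. The associated study concerns the role of the Frizzled linker domain in Wnt signalling, and domain-swap constructs like this one suit comparing how CRD-linker regions from different Frizzleds affect receptor function.
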