Addgene plasmid #184266: pcDNA FZD6_4CRDlinker
Purpose: Expresses FLAG tagged FZD6 swapped with FZD4 CRDlinker domain
Depositing lab: Hee-Jung Choi. Depositing organization: Seoul National University. Publication: Functional role of the Frizzled linker domain in the Wnt signaling pathway. Ko SB, Mihara E, Park Y, Roh K, Kang C, Takagi J, Bang I, Choi HJ. Commun Biol. 2022 May 5;5(1):421. doi: 10.1038/s42003-022-03370-4. PubMed 35513706.
Backbone
  Vector backbone: pcDNA3.1 mychis
  Vector type: Mammalian Expression
Growth in bacteria
  Bacterial resistance: Ampicillin, 100 μg/mL
  Growth temperature: 37°C
  Growth strain: DH5alpha
  Copy number: High Copy
Gene/Insert
  Gene/Insert name: FZD6_4CRDlinker
  Species: H. sapiens (human)
  Mutation: Replaced FZD6 aa19-184 with FZD4 aa41-203
  Entrez Gene: FZD6 (a.k.a. FZ-6, FZ6, HFZ6, NDNC1, NDNC10)
  Tag / fusion protein: FLAG (N terminal on insert)
  Cloning method: Restriction Enzyme; 5′ cloning site unknown (unknown if destroyed)
  Sequencing primers: 5′ CMV-F; 3′ BGH-R
Terms and licenses: Academic/Nonprofit Terms; Industry Terms: Not Available to Industry
How to cite: pcDNA FZD6_4CRDlinker was a gift from Hee-Jung Choi (Addgene plasmid # 184266 ; http://n2t.net/addgene:184266 ; RRID:Addgene_184266)
